>Addgene plasmid #121343 | pUC57-Kan_GY11_00074021 | depositor full sequence | sequence record 231417 | pUC57-Kan_GY11_00074021 sequence 2893 bps
TCGCGCGTTTCGGTGATGACGGTGAAAACCTCTGACACATGCAGCTCCCGGAGACGGTCACAGCTTGTCT
GTAAGCGGATGCCGGGAGCAGACAAGCCCGTCAGGGCGCGTCAGCGGGTGTTGGCGGGTGTCGGGGCTGG
CTTAACTATGCGGCATCAGAGCAGATTGTACTGAGAGTGCACCATATGCGGTGTGAAATACCGCACAGAT
GCGTAAGGAGAAAATACCGCATCAGGCGCCATTCGCCATTCAGGCTGCGCAACTGTTGGGAAGGGCGATC
GGTGCGGGCCTCTTCGCTATTACGCCAGCTGGCGAAAGGGGGATGTGCTGCAAGGCGATTAAGTTGGGTA
ACGCCAGGGTTTTCCCAGTCACGACGTTGTAAAACGACGGCCAGTGAATTGACGCGTATTGGGATGGAAC
TTGGTCTCTAATGAAAGGTTGTCCATATTCTGTTAGAAGATATGATAAAGAAGTTAAATGGGATATTGTT
GAAGCTGGTAAATCTCATATTAGAGTTATTGATGGTTATCCAGCTACTATTTCTGCTGATCAAGATTGTA
AATTGAAAATTAAAGGTTTGGCTAGATTGAAATATACTATTGCTCCAGGTGATTCTTCTACTATTAAACC
AAAAAGAGGTTGTACTGCTCCAAGAGTTACTTGAGCTTAGAGACCAAGTTCCATCCCAATGGCGCGCCGA
GCTTGGCTCGAGCATGGTCATAGCTGTTTCCTGTGTGAAATTGTTATCCGCTCACAATTCCACACAACAT
ACGAGCCGGAAGCATAAAGTGTAAAGCCTGGGGTGCCTAATGAGTGAGCTAACTCACATTAATTGCGTTG
CGCTCACTGCCCGCTTTCCAGTCGGGAAACCTGTCGTGCCAGCTGCATTAATGAATCGGCCAACGCGCGG
GGAGAGGCGGTTTGCGTATTGGGCGCTCTTCCGCTTCCTCGCTCACTGACTCGCTGCGCTCGGTCGTTCG
GCTGCGGCGAGCGGTATCAGCTCACTCAAAGGCGGTAATACGGTTATCCACAGAATCAGGGGATAACGCA
GGAAAGAACATGTGAGCAAAAGGCCAGCAAAAGGCCAGGAACCGTAAAAAGGCCGCGTTGCTGGCGTTTT
TCCATAGGCTCCGCCCCCCTGACGAGCATCACAAAAATCGACGCTCAAGTCAGAGGTGGCGAAACCCGAC
AGGACTATAAAGATACCAGGCGTTTCCCCCTGGAAGCTCCCTCGTGCGCTCTCCTGTTCCGACCCTGCCG
CTTACCGGATACCTGTCCGCCTTTCTCCCTTCGGGAAGCGTGGCGCTTTCTCATAGCTCACGCTGTAGGT
ATCTCAGTTCGGTGTAGGTCGTTCGCTCCAAGCTGGGCTGTGTGCACGAACCCCCCGTTCAGCCCGACCG
CTGCGCCTTATCCGGTAACTATCGTCTTGAGTCCAACCCGGTAAGACACGACTTATCGCCACTGGCAGCA
GCCACTGGTAACAGGATTAGCAGAGCGAGGTATGTAGGCGGTGCTACAGAGTTCTTGAAGTGGTGGCCTA
ACTACGGCTACACTAGAAGAACAGTATTTGGTATCTGCGCTCTGCTGAAGCCAGTTACCTTCGGAAAAAG
AGTTGGTAGCTCTTGATCCGGCAAACAAACCACCGCTGGTAGCGGTGGTTTTTTTGTTTGCAAGCAGCAG
ATTACGCGCAGAAAAAAAGGATCTCAAGAAGATCCTTTGATCTTTTCTACGGGGTCTGACGCTCAGTGGA
ACGAAAACTCACGTTAAGGGATTTTGGTCATGAGATTATCAAAAAGGATCTTCACCTAGATCCTTTTAAA
TTAAAAATGAAGTTTTAAATCAATCTAAAGTATATATGAGTAAACTTGGTCTGACAGTTAGAAAAACTCA
TCGAGCATCAAATGAAACTGCAATTTATTCATATCAGGATTATCAATACCATATTTTTGAAAAAGCCGTT
TCTGTAATGAAGGAGAAAACTCACCGAGGCAGTTCCATAGGATGGCAAGATCCTGGTATCGGTCTGCGAT
TCCGACTCGTCCAACATCAATACAACCTATTAATTTCCCCTCGTCAAAAATAAGGTTATCAAGTGAGAAA
TCACCATGAGTGACGACTGAATCCGGTGAGAATGGCAAAAGTTTATGCATTTCTTTCCAGACTTGTTCAA
CAGGCCAGCCATTACGCTCGTCATCAAAATCACTCGCATCAACCAAACCGTTATTCATTCGTGATTGCGC
CTGAGCGAGACGAAATACGCGATCGCTGTTAAAAGGACAATTACAAACAGGAATCGAATGCAACCGGCGC
AGGAACACTGCCAGCGCATCAACAATATTTTCACCTGAATCAGGATATTCTTCTAATACCTGGAATGCTG
TTTTCCCAGGGATCGCAGTGGTGAGTAACCATGCATCATCAGGAGTACGGATAAAATGCTTGATGGTCGG
AAGAGGCATAAATTCCGTCAGCCAGTTTAGTCTGACCATCTCATCTGTAACATCATTGGCAACGCTACCT
TTGCCATGTTTCAGAAACAACTCTGGCGCATCGGGCTTCCCATACAATCGATAGATTGTCGCACCTGATT
GCCCGACATTATCGCGAGCCCATTTATACCCATATAAATCAGCATCCATGTTGGAATTTAATCGCGGCCT
AGAGCAAGACGTTTCCCGTTGAATATGGCTCATACTCTTCCTTTTTCAATATTATTGAAGCATTTATCAG
GGTTATTGTCTCATGAGCGGATACATATTTGAATGTATTTAGAAAAATAAACAAATAGGGGTTCCGCGCA
CATTTCCCCGAAAAGTGCCACCTGACGTCTAAGAAACCATTATTATCATGACATTAACCTATAAAAATAG
GCGTATCACGAGGCCCTTTCGTC
Features (pLannotate 1.2.2; 10 found; start..end, strand, type, name):
    137..236     +  misc_feature   bom (fragment): basis of mobility region from pBR322
    242..399     -  CDS            lacZα (fragment): LacZα fragment of β-galactosidase; lacZ fragment
    741..757     -  protein_bind   lac operator: The lac repressor binds to the lac operator to inhibit transcription in E. coli. This inhibition can be relieved by adding lactose or isopropyl-β-D-thiogalactopyranoside (IPTG). lac repressor encoded by lacI
    765..795     -  promoter       lac promoter: promoter for the E. coli lac operon
    810..831     -  protein_bind   CAP binding site: CAP binding activates transcription in the presence of cAMP. E. coli catabolite activator protein
    844..936     -  CDS            lacI (fragment): lac repressor; lacI; The lac repressor binds to the lac operator to inhibit transcription in E. coli. This inhibition can be relieved by adding lactose or isopropyl-β-D-thiogalactopyranoside (IPTG).
   1119..1707    -  rep_origin     ori: high-copy-number ColE1/pMB1/pBR322/pUC origin of replication
   1878..2693    -  CDS            KanR: aminoglycoside phosphotransferase; aph(3')-Ia; confers resistance to kanamycin in bacteria or G418 (Geneticin®) in eukaryotes
   2694..2798    -  promoter       AmpR promoter: bla
   2893..35      +  CDS            rop (fragment) (across the origin): Rop protein, which maintains plasmids at low copy number; rop
