[The description below was written by a language model from this plasmid's Addgene catalogue record and pLannotate feature annotations shown in this document.]
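Description:
pUC57-Kan_GY11_00074021 is a small, high-copy E. coli cloning plasmid that serves as a Level 0 module for Golden Gate assembly. It is built on the pUC57-Kan backbone and carries GY11_00074021, a sequence from the rice blast fungus Magnaporthe oryzae (the species is recorded in the mutation field). The associated clone resource is a collection of M. oryzae effectors related in sequence and structure across host-specific lineages. The full sequence is 2,893 bp against a stated backbone of 2,626 bp, which implies an insert of only a few hundred base pairs. The automated annotation does not label the insert itself. It presumably lies in the unannotated gap between the lacZα fragment and the lac operator.

Replication depends on a ColE1/pUC-type origin. Selection is with kanamycin, through an aph(3')-Ia aminoglycoside phosphotransferase gene that the annotation places immediately downstream of an AmpR (bla) promoter. The cloning region sits within a lac cassette comprising the CAP binding site, lac promoter, lac operator and a lacZα fragment, and lacZ is listed as a marker. The insert was placed at the EcoRV site, which would interrupt lacZα, consistent with that gene being annotated only as a fragment. M13 forward and reverse primer sites flank the region for sequence verification. The short bom, rop and lacI fragments are backbone remnants rather than functional elements.

The plasmid has no eukaryotic promoter, tag or terminator, so it stores a part rather than expressing it. As a Level 0 module, the insert would typically be released with a Type IIS restriction enzyme and joined to promoters, tags and terminators in higher-level constructs. The record does not state which enzyme or overhangs are used.
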