Addgene plasmid #121343: pUC57-Kan_GY11_00074021
Purpose: Level 0 Golden-Gate compatible vector
Depositing lab: Sophien Kamoun. Depositing organization: Sainsbury Laboratory, Norwich. Publication: A Clone Resource of Magnaporthe oryzae Effectors That Share Sequence and Structural Similarities Across Host-Specific Lineages. Petit-Houdenot Y, Langner T, Harant A, Win J, Kamoun S. Mol Plant Microbe Interact. 2020 Aug;33(8):1032-1035. doi: 10.1094/MPMI-03-20-0052-A. Epub 2020 Jun 22. PubMed 32460610.
Backbone
  Vector backbone: pUC57-Kan
  Backbone size w/o insert (bp): 2626
  Vector type: Golden Gate
  Selectable markers: lacZ
Growth in bacteria
  Bacterial resistance: Kanamycin, 50 μg/mL
  Growth temperature: 37°C
  Growth strain: DH5alpha
  Copy number: High Copy
Gene/Insert
  Gene/Insert name: GY11_00074021
  Mutation: Magnaporthe oryzae
  Cloning method: Restriction Enzyme; 5′ cloning site EcoRV (unknown if destroyed); 3′ cloning site EcoRV (unknown if destroyed)
  Sequencing primers: 5′ M13Fw; 3′ M13Rv
Terms and licenses: Academic/Nonprofit Terms; Industry Terms: Not Available to Industry
How to cite: pUC57-Kan_GY11_00074021 was a gift from Sophien Kamoun (Addgene plasmid # 121343 ; http://n2t.net/addgene:121343 ; RRID:Addgene_121343)
