>Addgene plasmid #121343 | pUC57-Kan_GY11_00074021 | depositor partial sequence | sequence record 230938 | GY11_00074021
TTGGTCTCTAATGAAAGGTTGTCCATATTCTGTTAGAAGATATGATAAAGAAGTTAAATGGGATATTGTT
GAAGCTGGTAAATCTCATATTAGAGTTATTGATGGTTATCCAGCTACTATTTCTGCTGATCAAGATTGTA
AATTGAAAATTAAAGGTTTGGCTAGATTGAAATATACTATTGCTCCAGGTGATTCTTCTACTATTAAACC
AAAAAGAGGTTGTACTGCTCCAAGAGTTACTTGAGCTTAGAGACCAA
