>Addgene plasmid #121343 | pUC57-Kan_GY11_00074021 | depositor partial sequence | sequence record 230939 | empty_vector
TCGCGCGTTTCGGTGATGACGGTGAAAACCTCTGACACATGCAGCTCCCGGAGACGGTCACAGCTTGTCT
GTAAGCGGATGCCGGGAGCAGACAAGCCCGTCAGGGCGCGTCAGCGGGTGTTGGCGGGTGTCGGGGCTGG
CTTAACTATGCGGCATCAGAGCAGATTGTACTGAGAGTGCACCATATGCGGTGTGAAATACCGCACAGAT
GCGTAAGGAGAAAATACCGCATCAGGCGCCATTCGCCATTCAGGCTGCGCAACTGTTGGGAAGGGCGATC
GGTGCGGGCCTCTTCGCTATTACGCCAGCTGGCGAAAGGGGGATGTGCTGCAAGGCGATTAAGTTGGGTA
ACGCCAGGGTTTTCCCAGTCACGACGTTGTAAAACGACGGCCAGTGAATTGACGCGTATTGGGATATCCC
AATGGCGCGCCGAGCTTGGCTCGAGCATGGTCATAGCTGTTTCCTGTGTGAAATTGTTATCCGCTCACAA
TTCCACACAACATACGAGCCGGAAGCATAAAGTGTAAAGCCTGGGGTGCCTAATGAGTGAGCTAACTCAC
ATTAATTGCGTTGCGCTCACTGCCCGCTTTCCAGTCGGGAAACCTGTCGTGCCAGCTGCATTAATGAATC
GGCCAACGCGCGGGGAGAGGCGGTTTGCGTATTGGGCGCTCTTCCGCTTCCTCGCTCACTGACTCGCTGC
GCTCGGTCGTTCGGCTGCGGCGAGCGGTATCAGCTCACTCAAAGGCGGTAATACGGTTATCCACAGAATC
AGGGGATAACGCAGGAAAGAACATGTGAGCAAAAGGCCAGCAAAAGGCCAGGAACCGTAAAAAGGCCGCG
TTGCTGGCGTTTTTCCATAGGCTCCGCCCCCCTGACGAGCATCACAAAAATCGACGCTCAAGTCAGAGGT
GGCGAAACCCGACAGGACTATAAAGATACCAGGCGTTTCCCCCTGGAAGCTCCCTCGTGCGCTCTCCTGT
TCCGACCCTGCCGCTTACCGGATACCTGTCCGCCTTTCTCCCTTCGGGAAGCGTGGCGCTTTCTCATAGC
TCACGCTGTAGGTATCTCAGTTCGGTGTAGGTCGTTCGCTCCAAGCTGGGCTGTGTGCACGAACCCCCCG
TTCAGCCCGACCGCTGCGCCTTATCCGGTAACTATCGTCTTGAGTCCAACCCGGTAAGACACGACTTATC
GCCACTGGCAGCAGCCACTGGTAACAGGATTAGCAGAGCGAGGTATGTAGGCGGTGCTACAGAGTTCTTG
AAGTGGTGGCCTAACTACGGCTACACTAGAAGAACAGTATTTGGTATCTGCGCTCTGCTGAAGCCAGTTA
CCTTCGGAAAAAGAGTTGGTAGCTCTTGATCCGGCAAACAAACCACCGCTGGTAGCGGTGGTTTTTTTGT
TTGCAAGCAGCAGATTACGCGCAGAAAAAAAGGATCTCAAGAAGATCCTTTGATCTTTTCTACGGGGTCT
GACGCTCAGTGGAACGAAAACTCACGTTAAGGGATTTTGGTCATGAGATTATCAAAAAGGATCTTCACCT
AGATCCTTTTAAATTAAAAATGAAGTTTTAAATCAATCTAAAGTATATATGAGTAAACTTGGTCTGACAG
TTAGAAAAACTCATCGAGCATCAAATGAAACTGCAATTTATTCATATCAGGATTATCAATACCATATTTT
TGAAAAAGCCGTTTCTGTAATGAAGGAGAAAACTCACCGAGGCAGTTCCATAGGATGGCAAGATCCTGGT
ATCGGTCTGCGATTCCGACTCGTCCAACATCAATACAACCTATTAATTTCCCCTCGTCAAAAATAAGGTT
ATCAAGTGAGAAATCACCATGAGTGACGACTGAATCCGGTGAGAATGGCAAAAGTTTATGCATTTCTTTC
CAGACTTGTTCAACAGGCCAGCCATTACGCTCGTCATCAAAATCACTCGCATCAACCAAACCGTTATTCA
TTCGTGATTGCGCCTGAGCGAGACGAAATACGCGATCGCTGTTAAAAGGACAATTACAAACAGGAATCGA
ATGCAACCGGCGCAGGAACACTGCCAGCGCATCAACAATATTTTCACCTGAATCAGGATATTCTTCTAAT
ACCTGGAATGCTGTTTTCCCAGGGATCGCAGTGGTGAGTAACCATGCATCATCAGGAGTACGGATAAAAT
GCTTGATGGTCGGAAGAGGCATAAATTCCGTCAGCCAGTTTAGTCTGACCATCTCATCTGTAACATCATT
GGCAACGCTACCTTTGCCATGTTTCAGAAACAACTCTGGCGCATCGGGCTTCCCATACAATCGATAGATT
GTCGCACCTGATTGCCCGACATTATCGCGAGCCCATTTATACCCATATAAATCAGCATCCATGTTGGAAT
TTAATCGCGGCCTAGAGCAAGACGTTTCCCGTTGAATATGGCTCATACTCTTCCTTTTTCAATATTATTG
AAGCATTTATCAGGGTTATTGTCTCATGAGCGGATACATATTTGAATGTATTTAGAAAAATAAACAAATA
GGGGTTCCGCGCACATTTCCCCGAAAAGTGCCACCTGACGTCTAAGAAACCATTATTATCATGACATTAA
CCTATAAAAATAGGCGTATCACGAGGCCCTTTCGTC
