>Addgene plasmid #121343 | pUC57-Kan_GY11_00074021 | addgene partial sequence | sequence record 238219 | M13-F20 5'-TGTAAAACGACGGCCAGT-3'
TTGGTCTCTAATGAAAGGTTGTCCATATTCTGTTAGAAGATATGATAAAGAAGTTAAATGGGATATTGTT
GAAGCTGGTAAATCTCATATTAGAGTTATTGATGGTTATCCAGCTACTATTTCTGCTGATCAAGATTGTA
AATTGAAAATTAAAGGTTTGGCTAGATTGAAATATACTATTGCTCCAGGTGATTCTTCTACTATTAAACC
AAAAAGAGGTTGTACTGCTCCAAGAGTTACTTGAGCTTAGAGACCAAGTTCCATCCCAATGGCGCGCCGA
GCTTGGCTCGAGCATGGTCATAGCTGTTTCCTGTGTGAAATTGTTATCCGCTCACAATTCCACACAACAT
ACGAGCCGGAAGCATAAAGTGTAAAGCCTGGGGTGCCTAATGAGTGAGCTAACTCACATTAATTGCGTTG
CGCTCACTGCCCGCTTTCCAGTCGGGAAACCTGTCGTGCCAGCTGCATTAATGAATCGGCCAACGCGCGG
GGAGAGGCGGTTTGCGTATTGGGCGCTCTTCCGCTTCCTCGCTCACTGACTCGCTGCGCTCGGTCGTTCG
GCTGCGGCGAGCGGTATCAGCTCACTCAAAGGCGGTAATACGGTTATCCACAGAATCAGGGGATAACGCA
GGAAAGAACATGTGAGCAAAAGGCCAGCAAAAGGCCAGGAACCGTAAAAAGGCCGCGTTGCTGGCGTTTT
TCCATAGGCTCCGCCCCCCTGACGAGCATCACAAAAATCGACGCTCAAGTCAGAGGTGGCGAAACCCGAC
AGGACTATAAAGATACCAGGCGTTTCCCCCTGGAAGCTCCCTCGTGCGCTCTCCTGTTCCGACCCTGCCG
CTTACCGGATACCTGTCCGCCTTTCTCCCTTCGGGAAGCGTGGCGCTTTCTCATAGCTCACGCTGTA
